Addgene plasmid #215425: Ph-NylC_pET28a
Purpose: Expression construct for Ph-NylC gene, codon optimized for expression in E. coli
Depositing lab: Gregg Beckham. Depositing organization: National Laboratory of the Rockies (NLR). Publication: Natural diversity screening, assay development, and characterization of nylon-6 enzymatic depolymerization. Bell EL, Rosetto G, Ingraham MA, Ramirez KJ, Lincoln C, Clarke RW, Gado JE, Lilly JL, Kucharzyk KH, Erickson E, Beckham GT. Nat Commun. 2024 Feb 9;15(1):1217. doi: 10.1038/s41467-024-45523-5. PubMed 38336849.
Backbone
  Vector backbone: pET28a
  Vector type: Bacterial Expression
Growth in bacteria
  Bacterial resistance: Kanamycin, 50 μg/mL
  Growth temperature: 37°C
  Growth strain: DH5alpha
  Copy number: High Copy
Gene/Insert
  Gene/Insert name: Ph-NylC (alt name: Nylon oligomer hydrolase from Phytoactinopolyspora halotolerans)
  Species: Phytoactinopolyspora halotolerans
  Cloning method: Gene Synthesis
Terms and licenses: Academic/Nonprofit Terms; Industry Terms: Not Available to Industry
How to cite: Ph-NylC_pET28a was a gift from Gregg Beckham (Addgene plasmid # 215425 ; http://n2t.net/addgene:215425 ; RRID:Addgene_215425)
