[The description below was written by a language model from this plasmid's Addgene catalogue record and pLannotate feature annotations shown in this document.]
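Description:
Ph-NylC_pET28a is a bacterial expression plasmid built on the pET28a backbone. It carries a synthesized, E. coli codon-optimized gene for Ph-NylC, a nylon oligomer hydrolase from Phytoactinopolyspora halotolerans. The automated annotation labels the roughly 1 kb open reading frame by homology to the characterized NylC of a Kocuria strain. That enzyme cleaves cyclic and linear 6-aminohexanoate oligomers longer than three units in an endo-type manner. This label reflects sequence similarity rather than the actual source organism given in the catalogue entry.

Expression follows the standard pET arrangement. A T7 promoter with an adjacent lac operator and the strong T7 gene 10 ribosome binding site drives the coding sequence, and a T7 terminator lies downstream. The plasmid-borne lacI gene supplies repressor, so transcription stays low until IPTG induction in a host that provides T7 RNA polymerase. Just upstream of the insert, the annotation detects a fragment of a His-containing tag and a thrombin cleavage site, consistent with the N-terminal tag region of pET28a. A short His-tag match also lies downstream of the gene. Whether the downstream tag is translated depends on the presence of a stop codon, which the record does not state.

The plasmid is selected with kanamycin through the aph(3')-Ia gene. It replicates from a pBR322-type ColE1 origin accompanied by the rop and bom elements, and an f1 origin is also present. The short tetracycline-resistance and other fragments flagged in the table are backbone remnants rather than functional markers. The construct is intended for recombinant production of Ph-NylC and was deposited with a study that screened natural enzyme diversity for nylon-6 depolymerization.
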