Features (pLannotate 1.2.2; 21 found; start..end, strand, type, name):
     16..1050    +  CDS            nylC: NYLC_KOCS2 - Experimental evidence at protein level: Swiss-Prot protein existence level 1. Involved in the degradation of nylon-6 oligomers. Degrades cyclic and linear oligomers of 6-aminohexanoate (Ahx) with a degree of polymerization greater than three by an endo-type mode. Cannot use Ahx cyclic dimer or the Ahx linear dimer. From Kocuria sp. (strain KY2).
   1072..1089    +  CDS            9xHis (fragment): 9xHis affinity tag
   1099..1148    +  CDS            SET1 (fragment): solubility-enhancement tag derived from T7 phage gene 10B
   1156..1203    +  terminator     T7 terminator: transcription terminator for bacteriophage T7 RNA polymerase
   1240..1668    +  rep_origin     f1 ori (sequence partly withheld): f1 bacteriophage origin of replication; arrow indicates direction of (+) strand synthesis
   1721..1778    +  promoter       AmpR promoter (fragment): bla
   1787..2602    -  CDS            KanR: aminoglycoside phosphotransferase; aph(3')-Ia; confers resistance to kanamycin in bacteria or G418 (Geneticin®) in eukaryotes
   2724..3312    +  rep_origin     ori: high-copy-number ColE1/pMB1/pBR322/pUC origin of replication
   3498..3637    -  misc_feature   bom: basis of mobility region from pBR322
   3739..3930    -  CDS            rop: Rop protein, which maintains plasmids at low copy number; rop
   3947..4327    +  CDS            YPB1_ECOLX: Protein predicted: Swiss-Prot protein existence level 4. From Escherichia coli.
   4399..4690    -  CDS            TcR (fragment): tetracycline efflux protein; tet; confers resistance to tetracycline
   4705..4726    -  protein_bind   CAP binding site: CAP binding activates transcription in the presence of cAMP. E. coli catabolite activator protein
   4739..5821    -  CDS            lacI: lac repressor; lacI; The lac repressor binds to the lac operator to inhibit transcription in E. coli. This inhibition can be relieved by adding lactose or isopropyl-β-D-thiogalactopyranoside (IPTG).
   5822..5899    -  promoter       lacI promoter: lacI
   5907..6186    -  CDS            TcR (fragment): tetracycline efflux protein; tet; confers resistance to tetracycline
   6208..6226    +  promoter       T7 promoter: promoter for bacteriophage T7 RNA polymerase
   6227..6251    +  protein_bind   lac operator: The lac repressor binds to the lac operator to inhibit transcription in E. coli. This inhibition can be relieved by adding lactose or isopropyl-β-D-thiogalactopyranoside (IPTG). lac repressor encoded by lacI
   6266..6288    +  RBS            RBS: efficient ribosome binding site from bacteriophage T7 gene 10 (Olins and Rangwala, 1989)
   6307..6323    +  CDS            capTEV™ (fragment): composite tag for in vivo biotinylation, TEV protease cleavage, and 6xHis tagging
   6334..6351    +  CDS            thrombin site: thrombin recognition and cleavage site
>Addgene plasmid #215425 | Ph-NylC_pET28a | addgene full sequence | sequence record 425834 | Addgene NGS Result
TCGTCGGCAGATCAACCCCGTTTAGCTCCACCTTCCGCGTTCGCCCCTGATGCCATTGGTAACGCTGATG
TGTCTCTCGTGCCACAACCGAGCCCGGGTCGCGGTTCGGTGGAATTCGACATCCCGGGTGTAGCAGTCGG
AACAGCGGAGTACGGCGAAGGTCCAACTGGGTGTACAGTTTTACATGTGCCCGCTGGAGCGCGGACGGCA
GTGGATGCCAGAGGTGGTGCCGTGGGGTTAAGCGGAGGATACGAATTTAATCACGCAATCTGCCTCTCAG
GAGGGTCAGTCTACGGTATGTCGGCGGCGGCGGGGGTTTCTGCTGAACTGTTGGAGCGACACCGGAACCG
TGTGCGCTGGACAGAATTGCAATTAGTTTCAGCCGGGGTAATATATGATTTCTCAGCCAGAGATAATGCT
ATTTTCCCTGATGAGACGCTGGGGCGGGCTGCAGTCCGCCACGCAGCCGAGGGGAGATTCCCAGTGGGCC
GTTGCGGAGCCGGCTCCAGCGCAAGTGTGGGAAAGATGGATTTTGCACGCGCCGAATTCGCGGGGCAGGG
CGCGGCCTATCGGGCGGTTGGTGACGTAAAGGTCTTAGTTGGCACGGTGGTTAATGCAATAGGTGCTGTC
GTCGATCGATCCGGCGCAGTGGTGCGCGGTAATTATCACGCCACCGACGGGGCCCGTCGTCATCCAGCGG
TAGACTATGAATCGGCCATTGCGGGAGCGGGCTCTTCCTCTGTGGATGGAGCGACCGACCGGAATCAAGG
AGCCGATGCGGAAGGTGGCGCCGGAGGTACAAGAGCGACTCGTCCGGGGGGTAATACGACCCTGACGGTC
TTGGTAACAAATGTAAAACTTTCCGACTACTCCTTAAATCAGCTCGCGCGTCAAGTACATTCCAGCATGC
ATAGAGCCATTCAACCTTTCCACACCGAAAATGATGGTGATGTGTTGTTTGCGCTTACCACGGATGAGGT
GGAATTAGGCGGCACCAAACCCACCGGTCTGGGCGCACTGGCTTCCGAAGTAGCATGGGACGCTGTACTG
TCATCGGTCGCGTGACTCGAGCACCACCACCACCACCACTGAGATCCGGCTGCTAACAAAGCCCGAAAGG
AAGCTGAGTTGGCTGCTGCCACCGCTGAGCAATAACTAGCATAACCCCTTGGGGCCTCTAAACGGGTCTT
GAGGGGTTTTTTGCTGAAAGGAGGAACTATATCCGGATTGGCGAATGGG
[124 nt withheld, positions 1240-1363]
C
[91 nt withheld, positions 1365-1455]
A
[49 nt withheld, positions 1457-1505]
CCTTTGACGTTGGAGTCCACGTTCTTT
[37 nt withheld, positions 1533-1569]
ACCCTATCTCGGTCTATTCTTTTGATTTATAAGGGATTTTGCCGATTTCGGCCTATTGGTTAAAAAATGA
GCTGATTTAACAAAAATTTAACGCGAATTTTAACAAAATATTAACGCTTACAATTTAGGTGGCACTTTTC
GGGGAAATGTGCGCGGAACCCCTATTTGTTTATTTTTCTAAATACATTCAAATATGTATCCGCTCATGAA
TTAATTCTTAGAAAAACTCATCGAGCATCAAATGAAACTGCAATTTATTCATATCAGGATTATCAATACC
ATATTTTTGAAAAAGCCGTTTCTGTAATGAAGGAGAAAACTCACCGAGGCAGTTCCATAGGATGGCAAGA
TCCTGGTATCGGTCTGCGATTCCGACTCGTCCAACATCAATACAACCTATTAATTTCCCCTCGTCAAAAA
TAAGGTTATCAAGTGAGAAATCACCATGAGTGACGACTGAATCCGGTGAGAATGGCAAAAGTTTATGCAT
TTCTTTCCAGACTTGTTCAACAGGCCAGCCATTACGCTCGTCATCAAAATCACTCGCATCAACCAAACCG
TTATTCATTCGTGATTGCGCCTGAGCGAGACGAAATACGCGATCGCTGTTAAAAGGACAATTACAAACAG
GAATCGAATGCAACCGGCGCAGGAACACTGCCAGCGCATCAACAATATTTTCACCTGAATCAGGATATTC
TTCTAATACCTGGAATGCTGTTTTCCCGGGGATCGCAGTGGTGAGTAACCATGCATCATCAGGAGTACGG
ATAAAATGCTTGATGGTCGGAAGAGGCATAAATTCCGTCAGCCAGTTTAGTCTGACCATCTCATCTGTAA
CATCATTGGCAACGCTACCTTTGCCATGTTTCAGAAACAACTCTGGCGCATCGGGCTTCCCATACAATCG
ATAGATTGTCGCACCTGATTGCCCGACATTATCGCGAGCCCATTTATACCCATATAAATCAGCATCCATG
TTGGAATTTAATCGCGGCCTAGAGCAAGACGTTTCCCGTTGAATATGGCTCATAACACCCCTTGTATTAC
TGTTTATGTAAGCAGACAGTTTTATTGTTCATGACCAAAATCCCTTAACGTGAGTTTTCGTTCCACTGAG
CGTCAGACCCCGTAGAAAAGATCAAAGGATCTTCTTGAGATCCTTTTTTTCTGCGCGTAATCTGCTGCTT
GCAAACAAAAAAACCACCGCTACCAGCGGTGGTTTGTTTGCCGGATCAAGAGCTACCAACTCTTTTTCCG
AAGGTAACTGGCTTCAGCAGAGCGCAGATACCAAATACTGTCCTTCTAGTGTAGCCGTAGTTAGGCCACC
ACTTCAAGAACTCTGTAGCACCGCCTACATACCTCGCTCTGCTAATCCTGTTACCAGTGGCTGCTGCCAG
TGGCGATAAGTCGTGTCTTACCGGGTTGGACTCAAGACGATAGTTACCGGATAAGGCGCAGCGGTCGGGC
TGAACGGGGGGTTCGTGCACACAGCCCAGCTTGGAGCGAACGACCTACACCGAACTGAGATACCTACAGC
GTGAGCTATGAGAAAGCGCCACGCTTCCCGAAGGGAGAAAGGCGGACAGGTATCCGGTAAGCGGCAGGGT
CGGAACAGGAGAGCGCACGAGGGAGCTTCCAGGGGGAAACGCCTGGTATCTTTATAGTCCTGTCGGGTTT
CGCCACCTCTGACTTGAGCGTCGATTTTTGTGATGCTCGTCAGGGGGGCGGAGCCTATGGAAAAACGCCA
GCAACGCGGCCTTTTTACGGTTCCTGGCCTTTTGCTGGCCTTTTGCTCACATGTTCTTTCCTGCGTTATC
CCCTGATTCTGTGGATAACCGTATTACCGCCTTTGAGTGAGCTGATACCGCTCGCCGCAGCCGAACGACC
GAGCGCAGCGAGTCAGTGAGCGAGGAAGCGGAAGAGCGCCTGATGCGGTATTTTCTCCTTACGCATCTGT
GCGGTATTTCACACCGCAATGGTGCACTCTCAGTACAATCTGCTCTGATGCCGCATAGTTAAGCCAGTAT
ACACTCCGCTATCGCTACGTGACTGGGTCATGGCTGCGCCCCGACACCCGCCAACACCCGCTGACGCGCC
CTGACGGGCTTGTCTGCTCCCGGCATCCGCTTACAGACAAGCTGTGACCGTCTCCGGGAGCTGCATGTGT
CAGAGGTTTTCACCGTCATCACCGAAACGCGCGAGGCAGCTGCGGTAAAGCTCATCAGCGTGGTCGTGAA
GCGATTCACAGATGTCTGCCTGTTCATCCGCGTCCAGCTCGTTGAGTTTCTCCAGAAGCGTTAATGTCTG
GCTTCTGATAAAGCGGGCCATGTTAAGGGCGGTTTTTTCCTGTTTGGTCACTGATGCCTCCGTGTAAGGG
GGATTTCTGTTCATGGGGGTAATGATACCGATGAAACGAGAGAGGATGCTCACGATACGGGTTACTGATG
ATGAACATGCCCGGTTACTGGAACGTTGTGAGGGTAAACAACTGGCGGTATGGATGCGGCGGGACCAGAG
AAAAATCACTCAGGGTCAATGCCAGCGCTTCGTTAATACAGATGTAGGTGTTCCACAGGGTAGCCAGCAG
CATCCTGCGATGCAGATCCGGAACATAATGGTGCAGGGCGCTGACTTCCGCGTTTCCAGACTTTACGAAA
CACGGAAACCGAAGACCATTCATGTTGTTGCTCAGGTCGCAGACGTTTTGCAGCAGCAGTCGCTTCACGT
TCGCTCGCGTATCGGTGATTCATTCTGCTAACCAGTAAGGCAACCCCGCCAGCCTAGCCGGGTCCTCAAC
GACAGGAGCACGATCATGCGCACCCGTGGGGCCGCCATGCCGGCGATAATGGCCTGCTTCTCGCCGAAAC
GTTTGGTGGCGGGACCAGTGACGAAGGCTTGAGCGAGGGCGTGCAAGATTCCGAATACCGCAAGCGACAG
GCCGATCATCGTCGCGCTCCAGCGAAAGCGGTCCTCGCCGAAAATGACCCAGAGCGCTGCCGGCACCTGT
CCTACGAGTTGCATGATAAAGAAGACAGTCATAAGTGCGGCGACGATAGTCATGCCCCGCGCCCACCGGA
AGGAGCTGACTGGGTTGAAGGCTCTCAAGGGCATCGGTCGAGATCCCGGTGCCTAATGAGTGAGCTAACT
TACATTAATTGCGTTGCGCTCACTGCCCGCTTTCCAGTCGGGAAACCTGTCGTGCCAGCTGCATTAATGA
ATCGGCCAACGCGCGGGGAGAGGCGGTTTGCGTATTGGGCGCCAGGGTGGTTTTTCTTTTCACCAGTGAG
ACGGGCAACAGCTGATTGCCCTTCACCGCCTGGCCCTGAGAGAGTTGCAGCAAGCGGTCCACGCTGGTTT
GCCCCAGCAGGCGAAAATCCTGTTTGATGGTGGTTAACGGCGGGATATAACATGAGCTGTCTTCGGTATC
GTCGTATCCCACTACCGAGATATCCGCACCAACGCGCAGCCCGGACTCGGTAATGGCGCGCATTGCGCCC
AGCGCCATCTGATCGTTGGCAACCAGCATCGCAGTGGGAACGATGCCCTCATTCAGCATTTGCATGGTTT
GTTGAAAACCGGACATGGCACTCCAGTCGCCTTCCCGTTCCGCTATCGGCTGAATTTGATTGCGAGTGAG
ATATTTATGCCAGCCAGCCAGACGCAGACGCGCCGAGACAGAACTTAATGGGCCCGCTAACAGCGCGATT
TGCTGGTGACCCAATGCGACCAGATGCTCCACGCCCAGTCGCGTACCGTCTTCATGGGAGAAAATAATAC
TGTTGATGGGTGTCTGGTCAGAGACATCAAGAAATAACGCCGGAACATTAGTGCAGGCAGCTTCCACAGC
AATGGCATCCTGGTCATCCAGCGGATAGTTAATGATCAGCCCACTGACGCGTTGCGCGAGAAGATTGTGC
ACCGCCGCTTTACAGGCTTCGACGCCGCTTCGTTCTACCATCGACACCACCACGCTGGCACCCAGTTGAT
CGGCGCGAGATTTAATCGCCGCGACAATTTGCGACGGCGCGTGCAGGGCCAGACTGGAGGTGGCAACGCC
AATCAGCAACGACTGTTTGCCCGCCAGTTGTTGTGCCACGCGGTTGGGAATGTAATTCAGCTCCGCCATC
GCCGCTTCCACTTTTTCCCGCGTTTTCGCAGAAACGTGGCTGGCCTGGTTCACCACGCGGGAAACGGTCT
GATAAGAGACACCGGCATACTCTGCGACATCGTATAACGTTACTGGTTTCACATTCACCACCCTGAATTG
ACTCTCTTCCGGGCGCTATCATGCCATACCGCGAAAGGTTTTGCGCCATTCGATGGTGTCCGGGATCTCG
ACGCTCTCCCTTATGCGACTCCTGCATTAGGAAGCAGCCCAGTAGTAGGTTGAGGCCGTTGAGCACCGCC
GCCGCAAGGAATGGTGCATGCAAGGAGATGGCGCCCAACAGTCCCCCGGCCACGGGGCCTGCCACCATAC
CCACGCCGAAACAAGCGCTCATGAGCCCGAAGTGGCGAGCCCGATCTTCCCCATCGGTGATGTCGGCGAT
ATAGGCGCCAGCAACCGCACCTGTGGCGCCGGTGATGCCGGCCACGATGCGTCCGGCGTAGAGGATCGAG
ATCTCGATCCCGCGAAATTAATACGACTCACTATAGGGGAATTGTGAGCGGATAACAATTCCCCTCTAGA
AATAATTTTGTTTAACTTTAAGAAGGAGATATACCATGGGCAGCAGCCATCATCATCATCATCACAGCAG
CGGCCTGGTGCCGCGCGGCAGCCATATG
